>Addgene plasmid #49454 | MR015-PRKAG2 Right TALEN | depositor full sequence | sequence record 73763 | MR015-PRKAG2 Right TALEN sequence 8549 bps
GACGGATCGGGAGATCTCCCGATCCCCTATGGTGCACTCTCAGTACAATCTGCTCTGATGCCGCATAGTT
AAGCCAGTATCTGCTCCCTGCTTGTGTGTTGGAGGTCGCTGAGTAGTGCGCGAGCAAAATTTAAGCTACA
ACAAGGCAAGGCTTGACCGACAATTGCATGAAGAATCTGCTTAGGGTTAGGCGTTTTGCGCTGCTTCGCG
ATGTACGGGCCAGATATACGCGTTGACATTGATTATTGACTAGTTATTAATAGTAATCAATTACGGGGTC
ATTAGTTCATAGCCCATATATGGAGTTCCGCGTTACATAACTTACGGTAAATGGCCCGCCTGGCTGACCG
CCCAACGACCCCCGCCCATTGACGTCAATAATGACGTATGTTCCCATAGTAACGCCAATAGGGACTTTCC
ATTGACGTCAATGGGTGGAGTATTTACGGTAAACTGCCCACTTGGCAGTACATCAAGTGTATCATATGCC
AAGTACGCCCCCTATTGACGTCAATGACGGTAAATGGCCCGCCTGGCATTATGCCCAGTACATGACCTTA
TGGGACTTTCCTACTTGGCAGTACATCTACGTATTAGTCATCGCTATTACCATGGTGATGCGGTTTTGGC
AGTACATCAATGGGCGTGGATAGCGGTTTGACTCACGGGGATTTCCAAGTCTCCACCCCATTGACGTCAA
TGGGAGTTTGTTTTGGCACCAAAATCAACGGGACTTTCCAAAATGTCGTAACAACTCCGCCCCATTGACG
CAAATGGGCGGTAGGCGTGTACGGTGGGAGGTCTATATAAGCAGAGCTCTCTGGCTAACTAGAGAACCCA
CTGCTTACTGGCTTATCGAAATTAATACGACTCACTATAGGGAGACCCAAGCTGGCTAGCGCCACCATGG
ACTACAAAGACCATGACGGTGATTATAAAGATCATGACATCGATTACAAGGATGACGATGACAAGATGGC
CCCCAAGAAGAAGAGGAAGGTGGGCATTCACCGCGGGGTACCTATGGTGGACTTGAGGACACTCGGTTAT
TCGCAACAGCAACAGGAGAAAATCAAGCCTAAGGTCAGGAGCACCGTCGCGCAACACCACGAGGCGCTTG
TGGGGCATGGCTTCACTCATGCGCATATTGTCGCGCTTTCACAGCACCCTGCGGCGCTTGGGACGGTGGC
TGTCAAATACCAAGATATGATTGCGGCCCTGCCCGAAGCCACGCACGAGGCAATTGTAGGGGTCGGTAAA
CAGTGGTCGGGAGCGCGAGCACTTGAGGCGCTGCTGACTGTGGCGGGTGAGCTTAGGGGGCCTCCGCTCC
AGCTCGACACCGGGCAGCTGCTGAAGATCGCGAAGAGAGGGGGAGTAACAGCGGTAGAGGCAGTGCACGC
CTGGCGCAATGCGCTCACCGGTGCCCCCCTGAACCTGACCCCGGACCAAGTGGTGGCTATCGCCAGCAAC
ATTGGCGGCAAGCAAGCGCTCGAAACGGTGCAGCGGCTGTTGCCGGTGCTGTGCCAGGACCATGGCCTGA
CTCCGGACCAAGTGGTGGCTATCGCCAGCCACGATGGCGGCAAGCAAGCGCTCGAAACGGTGCAGCGGCT
GTTGCCGGTGCTGTGCCAGGACCATGGCCTGACTCCGGACCAAGTGGTGGCTATCGCCAGCCACGATGGC
GGCAAGCAAGCGCTCGAAACGGTGCAGCGGCTGTTGCCGGTGCTGTGCCAGGACCATGGCCTGACTCCGG
ACCAAGTGGTGGCTATCGCCAGCCACGATGGCGGCAAGCAAGCGCTCGAAACGGTGCAGCGGCTGTTGCC
GGTGCTGTGCCAGGACCATGGCCTGACCCCGGACCAAGTGGTGGCTATCGCCAGCAACATTGGCGGCAAG
CAAGCGCTCGAAACGGTGCAGCGGCTGTTGCCGGTGCTGTGCCAGGACCATGGCCTGACTCCGGACCAAG
TGGTGGCTATCGCCAGCCACGATGGCGGCAAGCAAGCGCTCGAAACGGTGCAGCGGCTGTTGCCGGTGCT
GTGCCAGGACCATGGCCTGACCCCGGACCAAGTGGTGGCTATCGCCAGCAACATTGGCGGCAAGCAAGCG
CTCGAAACGGTGCAGCGGCTGTTGCCGGTGCTGTGCCAGGACCATGGCCTGACCCCGGACCAAGTGGTGG
CTATCGCCAGCAACATTGGCGGCAAGCAAGCGCTCGAAACGGTGCAGCGGCTGTTGCCGGTGCTGTGCCA
GGACCATGGCCTGACCCCGGACCAAGTGGTGGCTATCGCCAGCAACGGTGGCGGCAAGCAAGCGCTCGAA
ACGGTGCAGCGGCTGTTGCCGGTGCTGTGCCAGGACCATGGCCTGACCCCGGACCAAGTGGTGGCTATCG
CCAGCAACATTGGCGGCAAGCAAGCGCTCGAAACGGTGCAGCGGCTGTTGCCGGTGCTGTGCCAGGACCA
TGGCCTGACCCCGGACCAAGTGGTGGCTATCGCCAGCCACGATGGCGGCAAGCAAGCGCTCGAAACGGTG
CAGCGGCTGTTGCCGGTGCTGTGCCAGGACCATGGCCTGACCCCGGACCAAGTGGTGGCTATCGCCAGCA
ACGGTGGCGGCAAGCAAGCGCTCGAAACGGTGCAGCGGCTGTTGCCGGTGCTGTGCCAGGACCATGGCCT
GACCCCGGACCAAGTGGTGGCTATCGCCAGCAACATTGGCGGCAAGCAAGCGCTCGAAACGGTGCAGCGG
CTGTTGCCGGTGCTGTGCCAGGACCATGGCCTGACCCCGGACCAAGTGGTGGCTATCGCCAGCAACGGTG
GCGGCAAGCAAGCGCTCGAAACGGTGCAGCGGCTGTTGCCGGTGCTGTGCCAGGACCATGGCCTGACTCC
GGACCAAGTGGTGGCTATCGCCAGCCACGATGGCGGCAAGCAAGCGCTCGAAACGGTGCAGCGGCTGTTG
CCGGTGCTGTGCCAGGACCATGGCCTGACCCCGGACCAAGTGGTGGCTATCGCCAGCAACGGTGGCGGCA
AGCAAGCGCTCGAAACGGTGCAGCGGCTGTTGCCGGTGCTGTGCCAGGACCATGGCCTGACCCCGGACCA
AGTGGTGGCTATCGCCAGCAACAATGGCGGCAAGCAAGCGCTCGAAACGGTGCAGCGGCTGTTGCCGGTG
CTGTGCCAGGACCATGGCCTGACTCCGGACCAAGTGGTGGCTATCGCCAGCCACGATGGCGGCAAGCAAG
CGCTCGAAACGGTGCAGCGGCTGTTGCCGGTGCTGTGCCAGGACCATGGCCTGACCCCGGACCAAGTGGT
GGCTATCGCCAGCAACGGTGGCGGCAAGCAAGCGCTCGAAAGCATTGTGGCCCAGCTGAGCCGGCCTGAT
CCGGCGTTGGCCGCGTTGACCAACGACCATCTGGTGGCGTTGGCATGTCTTGGTGGACGACCCGCGCTCG
ATGCAGTCAAAAAGGGTCTGCCTCATGCTCCCGCATTGATCAAAAGAACCAACCGGCGGATTCCCGAGAG
AACTTCCCATCGAGTCGCGGGATCCCAGCTGGTGAAGAGCGAGCTGGAGGAGAAGAAGTCCGAGCTGCGG
CACAAGCTGAAGTACGTGCCCCACGAGTACATCGAGCTGATCGAGATCGCCAGGAACAGCACCCAGGACC
GCATCCTGGAGATGAAGGTGATGGAGTTCTTCATGAAGGTGTACGGCTACAGGGGAAAGCACCTGGGCGG
AAGCAGAAAGCCTGACGGCGCCATCTATACAGTGGGCAGCCCCATCGATTACGGCGTGATCGTGGACACA
AAGGCCTACAGCGGCGGCTACAATCTGCCTATCGGCCAGGCCGACGAGATGCAGAGATACGTGGAGGAGA
ACCAGACCCGGAATAAGCACATCAACCCCAACGAGTGGTGGAAGGTGTACCCTAGCAGCGTGACCGAGTT
CAAGTTCCTGTTCGTGAGCGGCCACTTCAAGGGCAACTACAAGGCCCAGCTGACCAGGCTGAACCACATC
ACCAACCGCAATGGCGCCGTGCTGAGCGTGGAGGAGCTGCTGATCGGCGGCGAGATGATCAAAGCCGGCA
CCCTGACACTGGAGGAGGTGCGGCGCAAGTTCAACAACGGCGAGATCAACTTCTGATAACTTAAGTTTAA
ACCGCTGATCAGCCTCGACTGTGCCTTCTAGTTGCCAGCCATCTGTTGTTTGCCCCTCCCCCGTGCCTTC
CTTGACCCTGGAAGGTGCCACTCCCACTGTCCTTTCCTAATAAAATGAGGAAATTGCATCGCATTGTCTG
AGTAGGTGTCATTCTATTCTGGGGGGTGGGGTGGGGCAGGACAGCAAGGGGGAGGATTGGGAAGACAATA
GCAGGCATGCTGGGGATGCGGTGGGCTCTATGGCTTCTGAGGCGGAAAGAACCAGCTGGGGCTCTAGGGG
GTATCCCC
[124 nt withheld, positions 4419-4542]
C
[91 nt withheld, positions 4544-4634]
A
[49 nt withheld, positions 4636-4684]
CCTTTGACGTTGGAGTCCACGTTCTTT
[37 nt withheld, positions 4712-4748]
ACCCTATCTCGGTCTATTCTTTTGATTTATAAGGGATTTTGCCGATTTCGGCCTATTGGTTAAAAAATGA
GCTGATTTAACAAAAATTTAACGCGAATTAATTCTGTGGAATGTGTGTCAGTTAGGGTGTGGAAAGTCCC
CAGGCTCCCCAGCAGGCAGAAGTATGCAAAGCATGCATCTCAATTAGTCAGCAACCAGGTGTGGAAAGTC
CCCAGGCTCCCCAGCAGGCAGAAGTATGCAAAGCATGCATCTCAATTAGTCAGCAACCATAGTCCCGCCC
CTAACTCCGCCCATCCCGCCCCTAACTCCGCCCAGTTCCGCCCATTCTCCGCCCCATGGCTGACTAATTT
TTTTTATTTATGCAGAGGCCGAGGCCGCCTCTGCCTCTGAGCTATTCCAGAAGTAGTGAGGAGGCTTTTT
TGGAGGCCTAGGCTTTTGCAAAAAGCTCCCGGGAGCTTGTATATCCATTTTCGGATCTGATCAAGAGACA
GGATGAGGATCGTTTCGCATGATTGAACAAGATGGATTGCACGCAGGTTCTCCGGCCGCTTGGGTGGAGA
GGCTATTCGGCTATGACTGGGCACAACAGACAATCGGCTGCTCTGATGCCGCCGTGTTCCGGCTGTCAGC
GCAGGGGCGCCCGGTTCTTTTTGTCAAGACCGACCTGTCCGGTGCCCTGAATGAACTGCAGGACGAGGCA
GCGCGGCTATCGTGGCTGGCCACGACGGGCGTTCCTTGCGCAGCTGTGCTCGACGTTGTCACTGAAGCGG
GAAGGGACTGGCTGCTATTGGGCGAAGTGCCGGGGCAGGATCTCCTGTCATCTCACCTTGCTCCTGCCGA
GAAAGTATCCATCATGGCTGATGCAATGCGGCGGCTGCATACGCTTGATCCGGCTACCTGCCCATTCGAC
CACCAAGCGAAACATCGCATCGAGCGAGCACGTACTCGGATGGAAGCCGGTCTTGTCGATCAGGATGATC
TGGACGAAGAGCATCAGGGGCTCGCGCCAGCCGAACTGTTCGCCAGGCTCAAGGCGCGCATGCCCGACGG
CGAGGATCTCGTCGTGACCCATGGCGATGCCTGCTTGCCGAATATCATGGTGGAAAATGGCCGCTTTTCT
GGATTCATCGACTGTGGCCGGCTGGGTGTGGCGGACCGCTATCAGGACATAGCGTTGGCTACCCGTGATA
TTGCTGAAGAGCTTGGCGGCGAATGGGCTGACCGCTTCCTCGTGCTTTACGGTATCGCCGCTCCCGATTC
GCAGCGCATCGCCTTCTATCGCCTTCTTGACGAGTTCTTCTGAGCGGGACTCTGGGGTTCGAAATGACCG
ACCAAGCGACGCCCAACCTGCCATCACGAGATTTCGATTCCACCGCCGCCTTCTATGAAAGGTTGGGCTT
CGGAATCGTTTTCCGGGACGCCGGCTGGATGATCCTCCAGCGCGGGGATCTCATGCTGGAGTTCTTCGCC
CACCCCAACTTGTTTATTGCAGCTTATAATGGTTACAAATAAAGCAATAGCATCACAAATTTCACAAATA
AAGCATTTTTTTCACTGCATTCTAGTTGTGGTTTGTCCAAACTCATCAATGTATCTTATCATGTCTGTAT
ACCGTCGACCTCTAGCTAGAGCTTGGCGTAATCATGGTCATAGCTGTTTCCTGTGTGAAATTGTTATCCG
CTCACAATTCCACACAACATACGAGCCGGAAGCATAAAGTGTAAAGCCTGGGGTGCCTAATGAGTGAGCT
AACTCACATTAATTGCGTTGCGCTCACTGCCCGCTTTCCAGTCGGGAAACCTGTCGTGCCAGCTGCATTA
ATGAATCGGCCAACGCGCGGGGAGAGGCGGTTTGCGTATTGGGCGCTCTTCCGCTTCCTCGCTCACTGAC
TCGCTGCGCTCGGTCGTTCGGCTGCGGCGAGCGGTATCAGCTCACTCAAAGGCGGTAATACGGTTATCCA
CAGAATCAGGGGATAACGCAGGAAAGAACATGTGAGCAAAAGGCCAGCAAAAGGCCAGGAACCGTAAAAA
GGCCGCGTTGCTGGCGTTTTTCCATAGGCTCCGCCCCCCTGACGAGCATCACAAAAATCGACGCTCAAGT
CAGAGGTGGCGAAACCCGACAGGACTATAAAGATACCAGGCGTTTCCCCCTGGAAGCTCCCTCGTGCGCT
CTCCTGTTCCGACCCTGCCGCTTACCGGATACCTGTCCGCCTTTCTCCCTTCGGGAAGCGTGGCGCTTTC
TCATAGCTCACGCTGTAGGTATCTCAGTTCGGTGTAGGTCGTTCGCTCCAAGCTGGGCTGTGTGCACGAA
CCCCCCGTTCAGCCCGACCGCTGCGCCTTATCCGGTAACTATCGTCTTGAGTCCAACCCGGTAAGACACG
ACTTATCGCCACTGGCAGCAGCCACTGGTAACAGGATTAGCAGAGCGAGGTATGTAGGCGGTGCTACAGA
GTTCTTGAAGTGGTGGCCTAACTACGGCTACACTAGAAGAACAGTATTTGGTATCTGCGCTCTGCTGAAG
CCAGTTACCTTCGGAAAAAGAGTTGGTAGCTCTTGATCCGGCAAACAAACCACCGCTGGTAGCGGTTTTT
TTGTTTGCAAGCAGCAGATTACGCGCAGAAAAAAAGGATCTCAAGAAGATCCTTTGATCTTTTCTACGGG
GTCTGACGCTCAGTGGAACGAAAACTCACGTTAAGGGATTTTGGTCATGAGATTATCAAAAAGGATCTTC
ACCTAGATCCTTTTAAATTAAAAATGAAGTTTTAAATCAATCTAAAGTATATATGAGTAAACTTGGTCTG
ACAGTTACCAATGCTTAATCAGTGAGGCACCTATCTCAGCGATCTGTCTATTTCGTTCATCCATAGTTGC
CTGACTCCCCGTCGTGTAGATAACTACGATACGGGAGGGCTTACCATCTGGCCCCAGTGCTGCAATGATA
CCGCGAGACCCACGCTCACCGGCTCCAGATTTATCAGCAATAAACCAGCCAGCCGGAAGGGCCGAGCGCA
GAAGTGGTCCTGCAACTTTATCCGCCTCCATCCAGTCTATTAATTGTTGCCGGGAAGCTAGAGTAAGTAG
TTCGCCAGTTAATAGTTTGCGCAACGTTGTTGCCATTGCTACAGGCATCGTGGTGTCACGCTCGTCGTTT
GGTATGGCTTCATTCAGCTCCGGTTCCCAACGATCAAGGCGAGTTACATGATCCCCCATGTTGTGCAAAA
AAGCGGTTAGCTCCTTCGGTCCTCCGATCGTTGTCAGAAGTAAGTTGGCCGCAGTGTTATCACTCATGGT
TATGGCAGCACTGCATAATTCTCTTACTGTCATGCCATCCGTAAGATGCTTTTCTGTGACTGGTGAGTAC
TCAACCAAGTCATTCTGAGAATAGTGTATGCGGCGACCGAGTTGCTCTTGCCCGGCGTCAATACGGGATA
ATACCGCGCCACATAGCAGAACTTTAAAAGTGCTCATCATTGGAAAACGTTCTTCGGGGCGAAAACTCTC
AAGGATCTTACCGCTGTTGAGATCCAGTTCGATGTAACCCACTCGTGCACCCAACTGATCTTCAGCATCT
TTTACTTTCACCAGCGTTTCTGGGTGAGCAAAAACAGGAAGGCAAAATGCCGCAAAAAAGGGAATAAGGG
CGACACGGAAATGTTGAATACTCATACTCTTCCTTTTTCAATATTATTGAAGCATTTATCAGGGTTATTG
TCTCATGAGCGGATACATATTTGAATGTATTTAGAAAAATAAACAAATAGGGGTTCCGCGCACATTTCCC
CGAAAAGTGCCACCTGACGTC
Features (pLannotate 1.2.2; 23 found; start..end, strand, type, name):
     28..80      -  misc_feature   bom (fragment): basis of mobility region from pBR322
    235..614     +  enhancer       CMV enhancer: human cytomegalovirus immediate early enhancer
    615..818     +  promoter       CMV promoter: human cytomegalovirus (CMV) immediate early promoter
    814..847     +  LTR            5' LTR (truncated) (fragment): truncated 5' long terminal repeat (LTR) from HIV-1
    863..881     +  promoter       T7 promoter: promoter for bacteriophage T7 RNA polymerase
    910..975     +  CDS            3xFLAG: three tandem FLAG® epitope tags, followed by an enterokinase cleavage site
   1027..1536    +  CDS            avrXa10 (fragment): AVX10_XANOO - Experimental evidence at protein level: Swiss-Prot protein existence level 1. Avirulence protein. Induces the hypersensitive response (HR)in rice plants carrying the resistance gene Xa10. Activity depends on the presence of the core repeat domains; replacement with repeat domains from other proteins (AvrBs3 of X.euvesicatoria (AC P14727) or AvrXa7 of this organism) does not elicit the HR. Probably acts as a transcription factor in its host plant (rice) to induce plant resistance or disease. From Xanthomonas oryzae pv. oryzae.
   3331..3537    +  CDS            avrBs3 (fragment): AVRB3_XANEU - Experimental evidence at protein level: Swiss-Prot protein existence level 1. Avirulence protein. Acts as a transcription factor in C.annuum plants. In susceptible plants lacking the Bs3 resistance gene induces expression of a number of genes, including genes homologous to a family of auxin-induced genes, alpha-expansin genes, pectate lyase, anthocyanidin glucoside rhamnosyl transferase and at least one transcription factor, UPA20. Their expression leads to plant hypertrophy in mesophyll cells, probably mainly mediated by UPA20 (PubMed:17962565). In resistant plants induces the h
   3526..4113    +  CDS            fokIR (fragment): T2F1_PLAOK - Also known as rfoKI. Experimental evidence at protein level: Swiss-Prot protein existence level 1. Recognizes the double-stranded sequence 5'-GGATG-3'/3'-CATCC- 5' and cleaves respectively 14 bases after G-1 and 13 bases before C-1. From Planomicrobium okeanokoites (Planococcus okeanokoites) (Flavobacterium okeanokoites).
   4149..4373    +  polyA_signal   bGH poly(A) signal: bovine growth hormone polyadenylation signal
   4377..4398    +  promoter       SV40 promoter (fragment): SV40 enhancer and early promoter
   4419..4847    +  rep_origin     f1 ori (sequence partly withheld): f1 bacteriophage origin of replication; arrow indicates direction of (+) strand synthesis
   4861..5190    +  promoter       SV40 promoter: SV40 enhancer and early promoter
   5257..6048    +  CDS            neo: KKA2_KLEPN - Also known as kan, nptII. Experimental evidence at protein level: Swiss-Prot protein existence level 1. Resistance to kanamycin, neomycin, paromomycin, ribostamycin, butirosin and gentamicin B. From Klebsiella pneumoniae.
   6072..6230    +  CDS            ble (fragment): BLE_KLEPN - Experimental evidence at protein level: Swiss-Prot protein existence level 1. Binding protein with a strong affinity to the bleomycin family of antibiotics. Binds to CL990; an antimitotic-antibiotic compound. From Klebsiella pneumoniae.
   6225..6346    +  polyA_signal   SV40 poly(A) signal: SV40 polyadenylation signal
   6419..6435    -  protein_bind   lac operator: The lac repressor binds to the lac operator to inhibit transcription in E. coli. This inhibition can be relieved by adding lactose or isopropyl-β-D-thiogalactopyranoside (IPTG). lac repressor encoded by lacI
   6443..6473    -  promoter       lac promoter: promoter for the E. coli lac operon
   6488..6509    -  protein_bind   CAP binding site: CAP binding activates transcription in the presence of cAMP. E. coli catabolite activator protein
   6522..6614    -  CDS            lacI (fragment): lac repressor; lacI; The lac repressor binds to the lac operator to inhibit transcription in E. coli. This inhibition can be relieved by adding lactose or isopropyl-β-D-thiogalactopyranoside (IPTG).
   6797..7382    -  rep_origin     ori: high-copy-number ColE1/pMB1/pBR322/pUC origin of replication
   7553..8413    -  CDS            AmpR: β-lactamase; bla; confers resistance to ampicillin, carbenicillin, and related antibiotics
   8414..8518    -  promoter       AmpR promoter: bla
