[The description below was written by a language model from this plasmid's Addgene catalogue record and pLannotate feature annotations shown in this document.]
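Description:
MR015-PRKAG2 Right TALEN is a mammalian expression plasmid encoding the right-hand member of a TALE nuclease pair directed against PRKAG2. It is built on the MR015 TALEN backbone, and the custom repeat array (about 1.5 kb) was inserted through BsmBI sites that were destroyed in the process, consistent with a Golden Gate-type assembly. The plasmid totals 8,549 bp. It is maintained in E. coli at high copy through a ColE1/pUC-type origin with ampicillin resistance (AmpR under its own promoter), and it also carries an f1 origin.

The nuclease open reading frame is driven by the CMV immediate-early enhancer and promoter, with a T7 promoter just upstream of the coding region, and it ends at a bovine growth hormone polyadenylation signal. The annotated parts run in order from an N-terminal 3xFLAG tag for detection, through a TAL effector N-terminal segment (matched to Xanthomonas avrXa10), to a TAL effector C-terminal segment (matched to avrBs3) fused to the FokI cleavage domain. The roughly 1.8 kb unannotated stretch between the two TAL effector fragments presumably holds the target-specific repeats, though the record does not give the repeat composition or the target sequence. Because FokI cuts as a dimer, this construct is meant to be co-delivered with the matching left TALEN so that the two halves bind flanking sites and create a double-strand break between them. A separate SV40 promoter–neo–SV40 poly(A) cassette permits G418 selection in mammalian cells. The associated publication concerns isolating single-base genome-edited human iPS cells without antibiotic selection, which indicates that the plasmid was used for targeted editing of the PRKAG2 locus in that setting.
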