Addgene plasmid #49454: MR015-PRKAG2 Right TALEN
Purpose: Right TALEN for PRKAG2
Depositing lab: Bruce Conklin. Depositing organization: J. David Gladstone Institutes. Publication: Isolation of single-base genome-edited human iPS cells without antibiotic selection. Miyaoka Y, Chan AH, Judge LM, Yoo J, Huang M, Nguyen TD, Lizarraga PP, So PL, Conklin BR. Nat Methods. 2014 Mar;11(3):291-3. doi: 10.1038/nmeth.2840. Epub 2014 Feb 9. PubMed 24509632.
Backbone
  Vector backbone: MR015
  Backbone manufacturer: Matthew Porteus
  Backbone size w/o insert (bp): 7053
  Total vector size (bp): 8549
  Vector type: Mammalian Expression, TALEN
  Selectable markers: Neomycin (select with G418)
Growth in bacteria
  Bacterial resistance: Ampicillin, 100 μg/mL
  Growth temperature: 37°C
  Growth strain: DH5alpha
  Copy number: High Copy
Gene/Insert
  Gene/Insert name: TALEN
  Species: TALEN
  Insert size (bp): 1496
  Cloning method: Restriction Enzyme; 5′ cloning site BsmBI (destroyed during cloning); 3′ cloning site BsmBI (destroyed during cloning)
  Sequencing primers: 5′ GTAACAGCGGTAGAGGCAGTG; 3′ CGTCCACCAAGACATGCCAAC
Terms and licenses: Academic/Nonprofit Terms; Industry Terms: Not Available to Industry
How to cite: MR015-PRKAG2 Right TALEN was a gift from Bruce Conklin (Addgene plasmid # 49454 ; http://n2t.net/addgene:49454 ; RRID:Addgene_49454)
