>Addgene plasmid #49454 | MR015-PRKAG2 Right TALEN | addgene partial sequence | sequence record 75719 | CMV-F
GAGCTCTCTGGCTAACTAGAGAACCCACTGCTTACTGGCTTATCGAAATTAATACGACTCACTATAGGGA
GACCCAAGCTGGCTAGCGCCACCATGGACTACAAAGACCATGACGGTGATTATAAAGATCATGACATCGA
TTACAAGGATGACGATGACAAGATGGCCCCCAAGAAGAAGAGGAAGGTGGGCATTCACCGCGGGGTACCT
ATGGTGGACTTGAGGACACTCGGTTATTCGCAACAGCAACAGGAGAAAATCAAGCCTAAGGTCAGGAGCA
CCGTCGCGCAACACCACGAGGCGCTTGTGGGGCATGGCTTCACTCATGCGCATATTGTCGCGCTTTCACA
GCACCCTGCGGCGCTTGGGACGGTGGCTGTCAAATACCAAGATATGATTGCGGCCCTGCCCGAAGCCACG
CACGAGGCAATTGTAGGGGTCGGTAAACAGTGGTCGGGAGCGCGAGCACTTGAGGCGCTGCTGACTGTGG
CGGGTGAGCTTAGGGGGCCTCCGCTCCAGCTCGACACCGGGCAGCTGCTGAAGATCGCGAAGAGAGGGGG
AGTAACAGCGGTAGAGGCAGTGCACGCCTGGCGCAATGCGCTCACCGGTGCCCCCCTGAACCTGACCCCG
GACCAAGTGGTGGCTATCGCCAGCAACATTGGCGGCAAGCAAGCGCTCGAAACGGTGCAGCGGCTGTTGC
CGGTGCTGTGCCAGGACCATGGCCTGACTCCGGACCAAGTGGTGGCTATCGCCAGCCACGATGGCGGCAA
GCAAGCGCTCGAAACGGTGCAGCGGCTGTTGCCGGTGCTGTGCCA
