>Addgene plasmid #49454 | MR015-PRKAG2 Right TALEN | addgene partial sequence | sequence record 75731 | JDS-TALEN-F 5'-TAGGGGTCGGTAAACAGTGG-3'
GCTGACTGTGGCGGGTGAGCTTAGGGGGCCTCCGCTCCAGCTCGACACCGGGCAGCTGCTGAAGATCGCG
AAGAGAGGGGGAGTAACAGCGGTAGAGGCAGTGCACGCCTGGCGCAATGCGCTCACCGGTGCCCCCCTGA
ACCTGACCCCGGACCAAGTGGTGGCTATCGCCAGCAACATTGGCGGCAAGCAAGCGCTCGAAACGGTGCA
GCGGCTGTTGCCGGTGCTGTGCCAGGACCATGGCCTGACTCCGGACCAAGTGGTGGCTATCGCCAGCCAC
GATGGCGGCAAGCAAGCGCTCGAAACGGTGCAGCGGCTGTTGCCGGTGCTGTGCCAGGACCATGGCCTGA
CTCCGGACCAAGTGGTGGCTATCGCCAGCCACGATGGCGGCAAGCAAGCGCTCGAAACGGTGCAGCGGCT
GTTGCCGGTGCTGTGCCAGGACCATGGCCTGACTCCGGACCAAGTGGTGGCTATCGCCAGCCACGATGGC
GGCAAGCAAGCGCTCGAAACGGTGCAGCGGCTGTTGCCGGTGCTGTGCCAGGACCATGGCCTGACCCCGG
ACCAAGTGGTGGCTATCGCCAGCAACATTGGCGGCAAGCAAGCGCTCGAAACGGTGCAGCGGCTGTTGCC
GGTGCTGTGCCAGGACCATGGCCTGACTCCGGACCAAGTGGTGGCTATCGCCAGCCACGATGGCGGCAAG
CAAGCGCTCGAAACGGTGCAGCGGCTGTTGCCGGTGCTGTGCCAGGACCATGGCCTGACCCCGGACCAAG
TGGTGGCTATCGCCAGCAACATTGGCGGCAAGCAAGCGCTCGAAACGGTGCAGCGGCTGTTGCCGGTGCT
GT
