>Addgene plasmid #49454 | MR015-PRKAG2 Right TALEN | addgene partial sequence | sequence record 75733 | BGH-rev 5'-TAGAAGGCACAGTCGAGG-3'
TGATCTCGCCGTTGTTGAACTTGCGCCGCACCTCCTCCAGTGTCAGGGTGCCGGCTTTGATCATCTCGCC
GCCGATCAGCAGCTCCTCCACGCTCAGCACGGCGCCATTGCAGTTGGTGATGTGGTTCAGCCTGGTCAGC
TGGGCCTTGTAGTTGCCCTTGAAGTGGCCGCTCACGAACAGGAACTTGAACTCGGTCACGCTGCTAGGGT
ACACCTTCCACCACTCGTTGGGGTTGATGTGCTTATTCCGGGTCTGGTTCTCCTCCACGTATCTCTGCAT
CTCGTCGGCCTGGCCGATAGGCAGATTGTAGCCGCCGCTGTAGGCCTTTGTGTCCACGATCACGCCGTAA
TCGATGGGGCTGCCCACTGTATAGATGGCGCCGTCAGGCTTTCTGCTTCCGCCCAGGTGCTTTCCCCTGT
AGCCGTACACCTTCATGAAGAACTCCATCACCTTCATCTCCAGGATGCGGTCCTGGGTGCTGTTCCTGGC
GATCTCGATCAGCTCGATGTACTCGTGGGGCACGTACTTCAGCTTGTGCCGCAGCTCGGACTTCTTCTCC
TCCAGCTCGCTCTTCACCAGCTGGGATCCCGCGACTCGATGGGAAGTTCTCTCGGGAATCCGCCGGTTGG
TTCTTTTGATCAATGCGGGAGCATGAGGCAGACCCTTTTTGACTGCATCGAGCGCGGGTCGTCCACCAAG
ACATGCCAACGCCACCAGATGGTCGTTGGTCAACGCGGCCAACGCCGGATCAGGCCGGCTCAGCTGGGCC
ACAATGCTTTCGAGCGCTTGCTTGCCGCCACCGTTGCTGGCGATAGCCACCACTTGGTCCGG
