>Addgene plasmid #49454 | MR015-PRKAG2 Right TALEN | addgene partial sequence | sequence record 75787 | TAL-R3 5'-cgccaccagatggtcgttgg-3'
GCTGGGCCACAATGCTTTCGAGCGCTTGCTTGCCGCCACCGTTGCTGGCGATAGCCACCACTTGGTCCGG
GGTCAGGCCATGGTCCTGGCACAGCACCGGCAACAGCCGCTGCACCGTTTCGAGCGCTTGCTTGCCGCCA
TCGTGGCTGGCGATAGCCACCACTTGGTCCGGAGTCAGGCCATGGTCCTGGCACAGCACCGGCAACAGCC
GCTGCACCGTTTCGAGCGCTTGCTTGCCGCCATTGTTGCTGGCGATAGCCACCACTTGGTCCGGGGTCAG
GCCATGGTCCTGGCACAGCACCGGCAACAGCCGCTGCACCGTTTCGAGCGCTTGCTTGCCGCCACCGTTG
CTGGCGATAGCCACCACTTGGTCCGGGGTCAGGCCATGGTCCTGGCACAGCACCGGCAACAGCCGCTGCA
CCGTTTCGAGCGCTTGCTTGCCGCCATCGTGGCTGGCGATAGCCACCACTTGGTCCGGAGTCAGGCCATG
GTCCTGGCACAGCACCGGCAACAGCCGCTGCACCGTTTCGAGCGCTTGCTTGCCGCCACCGTTGCTGGCG
ATAGCCACCACTTGGTCCGGGGTCAGGCCATGGTCCTGGCACAGCACCGGCAACAGCCGCTGCACCGTTT
CGAGCGCTTGCTTGCCGCCAATGTTGCTGGCGATAGCCACCACTTGGTCCGGGGTCAGGCCATGGTCCTG
GCACAGCACCGGCAACAGCCGCTGCACCGTTTCGAGCGCTTGCTTGCCGCC
